Addgene plasmid #157871: SARS-CoV-2_N_deltaCTD
Purpose: express MBP tagged SARS-CoV-2 Nucleocapsid protein without the C-terminal domain
Depositing lab: Nicolas Fawzi. Depositing organization: Brown University. Publication: SARS-CoV-2 nucleocapsid protein phase-separates with RNA and with human hnRNPs. Perdikari TM, Murthy AC, Ryan VH, Watters S, Naik MT, Fawzi NL. EMBO J. 2020 Nov 17:e106478. doi: 10.15252/embj.2020106478. PubMed 33200826.
Backbone
  Vector backbone: pTHMT
  Vector type: Bacterial Expression
Growth in bacteria
  Bacterial resistance: Kanamycin, 50 μg/mL
  Growth temperature: 37°C
  Growth strain: DH5alpha
  Copy number: High Copy
Gene/Insert
  Gene/Insert name: N
  Species: SARS-CoV-2
  Mutation: deltaCTD
  Entrez Gene: N (a.k.a. GU280_gp10)
  Tag / fusion protein: MBP (N terminal on insert)
  Cloning method: Restriction Enzyme; 5′ cloning site Unknown (unknown if destroyed); 3′ cloning site Unknown (unknown if destroyed)
Terms and licenses: Academic/Nonprofit Terms; Industry Terms: Not Available to Industry
How to cite: SARS-CoV-2_N_deltaCTD was a gift from Nicolas Fawzi (Addgene plasmid # 157871 ; http://n2t.net/addgene:157871 ; RRID:Addgene_157871)
