[The description below was written by a language model from this plasmid's Addgene catalogue record and pLannotate feature annotations shown in this document.]
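Description:
SARS-CoV-2_N_deltaCTD is a 7.35 kb bacterial expression plasmid built on the pTHMT backbone, designed to produce the SARS-CoV-2 nucleocapsid (N) protein lacking its C-terminal domain as a fusion to maltose-binding protein. Expression follows the familiar pET-style arrangement. A T7 promoter with an adjacent lac operator and the phage T7 gene 10 ribosome binding site drives the open reading frame, a T7 terminator closes it, and a plasmid-borne lacI gene supplies repressor. Transcription is therefore held off until IPTG is added in a host that provides T7 RNA polymerase. The plasmid carries a ColE1/pMB1-type origin together with the bom and rop elements of pBR322, plus an f1 origin, and is selected with kanamycin through an aph(3')-Ia gene. The catalogue lists it as high copy, although rop is normally associated with reduced copy number. Short tetracycline-resistance fragments flanking lacI appear to be nonfunctional backbone remnants.

The coding region begins with short sequences that the annotation software matched to fragments of histidine-containing tags, suggesting an N-terminal His tag, followed by a signal-sequence-free MBP that remains cytosolic and typically aids solubility and purification. A small linker region, partly matched to attB1, separates MBP from an 816 nt N fragment, consistent with the deltaCTD deletion, though the exact residue boundaries are not stated. Whether a protease cleavage site lies between MBP and N cannot be confirmed from the table. The His and SET1 fragments annotated downstream of the insert lie past the N coding sequence and may simply be untranslated vector sequence. The associated publication concerns phase separation of N protein with RNA and human hnRNPs, so this construct likely supplies recombinant protein for testing the domain's contribution.
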