Features (pLannotate 1.2.2; 23 found; start..end, strand, type, name):
      1..19      +  promoter       T7 promoter: promoter for bacteriophage T7 RNA polymerase
     20..44      +  protein_bind   lac operator: The lac repressor binds to the lac operator to inhibit transcription in E. coli. This inhibition can be relieved by adding lactose or isopropyl-β-D-thiogalactopyranoside (IPTG). lac repressor encoded by lacI
     59..81      +  RBS            RBS: efficient ribosome binding site from bacteriophage T7 gene 10 (Olins and Rangwala, 1989)
     88..105     +  CDS            HP-thioredoxin (fragment): His-Patch thioredoxin The histidines at positions 8, 32, and 64 coordinate a divalent cation, allowing HP-thioredoxin to be purified on metal-chelating resins.
    106..122     +  CDS            capTEV™ (fragment): composite tag for in vivo biotinylation, TEV protease cleavage, and 6xHis tagging
    136..1233    +  CDS            MBP: maltose binding protein from E. coli; malE (mutated); This version of the gene does not encode a signal sequence, so MBP will remain in the cytosol.
   1253..1271    +  protein_bind   attB1 (fragment): mutant version of attB; core recombination site for the Gateway® BP reaction BP Clonase™
   1309..2124    +  CDS            N (fragment): NCAP_SARS2 - Experimental evidence at protein level: Swiss-Prot protein existence level 1. Packages the positive strand viral genome RNA into a helical ribonucleocapsid (RNP) and plays a fundamental role during virion assembly through its interactions with the viral genome and membrane protein M. Plays an important role in enhancing the efficiency of subgenomic viral RNA transcription as well as viral replication (By similarity). May modulate transforming growth factor-beta signaling by binding host smad3 (By similarity). From Severe acute respiratory syndrome coronavirus 2 (2019-nCoV) (SARS-C
   2218..2235    +  CDS            9xHis (fragment): 9xHis affinity tag
   2245..2294    +  CDS            SET1 (fragment): solubility-enhancement tag derived from T7 phage gene 10B
   2302..2349    +  terminator     T7 terminator: transcription terminator for bacteriophage T7 RNA polymerase
   2386..2814    +  rep_origin     f1 ori (sequence partly withheld): f1 bacteriophage origin of replication; arrow indicates direction of (+) strand synthesis
   2867..2924    +  promoter       AmpR promoter (fragment): bla
   2933..3748    -  CDS            KanR: aminoglycoside phosphotransferase; aph(3')-Ia; confers resistance to kanamycin in bacteria or G418 (Geneticin®) in eukaryotes
   3870..4458    +  rep_origin     ori: high-copy-number ColE1/pMB1/pBR322/pUC origin of replication
   4644..4783    -  misc_feature   bom: basis of mobility region from pBR322
   4885..5076    -  CDS            rop: Rop protein, which maintains plasmids at low copy number; rop
   5093..5473    +  CDS            YPB1_ECOLX: Protein predicted: Swiss-Prot protein existence level 4. From Escherichia coli.
   5545..5836    -  CDS            TcR (fragment): tetracycline efflux protein; tet; confers resistance to tetracycline
   5851..5872    -  protein_bind   CAP binding site: CAP binding activates transcription in the presence of cAMP. E. coli catabolite activator protein
   5885..6967    -  CDS            lacI: lac repressor; lacI; The lac repressor binds to the lac operator to inhibit transcription in E. coli. This inhibition can be relieved by adding lactose or isopropyl-β-D-thiogalactopyranoside (IPTG).
   6968..7045    -  promoter       lacI promoter: lacI
   7053..7332    -  CDS            TcR (fragment): tetracycline efflux protein; tet; confers resistance to tetracycline
>Addgene plasmid #157871 | SARS-CoV-2_N_deltaCTD | addgene full sequence | sequence record 307920 | Addgene NGS Result
TAATACGACTCACTATAGGGGAATTGTGAGCGGATAACAATTCCCCTCTAGAAATAATTTTGTTTAACTT
TAAGAAGGAGATATACCATGGGATCTGATAAAATTCATCATCATCATCATCACAGCAGCGGTACCAAAAT
CGAAGAAGGTAAACTGGTAATCTGGATTAACGGCGATAAAGGCTATAACGGTCTCGCTGAAGTCGGTAAG
AAATTCGAGAAAGATACCGGAATTAAAGTCACCGTTGAGCATCCGGATAAACTGGAAGAGAAATTCCCAC
AGGTTGCGGCAACTGGCGATGGCCCTGACATTATCTTCTGGGCACACGACCGCTTTGGTGGCTACGCTCA
ATCTGGCCTGTTGGCTGAAATCACCCCGGACAAAGCGTTCCAGGACAAGCTGTATCCGTTTACCTGGGAT
GCCGTACGTTACAACGGCAAGCTGATTGCTTACCCGATCGCTGTTGAAGCGTTATCGCTGATTTATAACA
AAGATCTGCTGCCGAACCCGCCAAAAACCTGGGAAGAGATCCCGGCGCTGGATAAAGAACTGAAAGCGAA
AGGTAAGAGCGCGCTGATGTTCAACCTGCAAGAACCGTACTTCACCTGGCCGCTGATTGCTGCTGACGGG
GGTTATGCGTTCAAGTATGAAAACGGCAAGTACGACATTAAAGACGTGGGCGTGGATAACGCTGGCGCGA
AAGCGGGTCTGACCTTCCTGGTTGACCTGATTAAAAACAAACACATGAATGCAGACACCGATTACTCCAT
CGCAGAAGCTGCCTTTAATAAAGGCGAAACAGCGATGACCATCAACGGCCCGTGGGCATGGTCCAACATC
GACACCAGCAAAGTGAATTATGGTGTAACGGTACTGCCGACCTTCAAGGGTCAACCATCCAAACCGTTCG
TTGGCGTGCTGAGCGCAGGTATTAACGCCGCCAGTCCGAACAAAGAGCTGGCAAAAGAGTTCCTCGAAAA
CTATCTGCTGACTGATGAAGGTCTGGAAGCGGTTAATAAAGACAAACCGCTGGGTGCCGTAGCGCTGAAG
TCTTACGAGGAAGAGTTGGCGAAAGATCCACGTATTGCCGCCACCATGGAAAACGCCCAGAAAGGTGAAA
TCATGCCGAACATCCCGCAGATGTCCGCTTTCTGGTATGCCGTGCGTACTGCGGTGATCAACGCCGCCAG
CGGTCGTCAGACTGTCGATGAAGCCCTGAAAGACGCGCAGACTAATTCGGGATCTGATATCACAAGTTTG
TACAAAAAAGCTGAAGGCGGTACCGAGAACCTGTACTTCCAGGGTCATATGAGCGACAATGGTCCGCAGA
ATCAACGTAATGCGCCGCGTATCACCTTTGGTGGTCCGAGCGACAGCACCGGCAGCAATCAGAATGGCGA
ACGTAGCGGTGCGCGTAGCAAACAGCGTCGTCCGCAGGGTCTGCCGAACAACACCGCGAGCTGGTTTACC
GCGCTGACCCAACACGGCAAAGAAGACCTGAAATTCCCGCGTGGTCAAGGCGTTCCGATCAACACCAACA
GCAGCCCGGATGACCAGATTGGCTATTACCGTCGTGCGACCCGTCGTATTCGTGGCGGTGATGGCAAGAT
GAAAGACCTGAGCCCGCGTTGGTATTTCTACTATCTGGGTACCGGCCCGGAGGCGGGTCTGCCGTATGGT
GCGAACAAGGACGGTATCATTTGGGTGGCGACCGAAGGCGCGCTGAACACCCCGAAGGACCACATCGGTA
CCCGTAACCCGGCGAACAACGCGGCGATCGTTCTGCAGCTGCCGCAAGGTACCACCCTGCCGAAAGGTTT
CTATGCGGAGGGTAGCCGTGGCGGTAGCCAAGCGAGCAGCCGTAGCAGCAGCCGTAGCCGTAACAGCAGC
CGTAACAGCACCCCGGGCAGCAGCCGTGGTACCAGCCCGGCGCGTATGGCGGGCAACGGTGGTGACGCGG
CGCTGGCGCTGCTGCTGCTGGATCGTCTGAACCAACTGGAGAGCAAGATGAGCGGCAAGGGTCAACAGCA
ACAAGGTCAAACCGTTACCGAGCCGAAGAAAGACAAGAAGAAGAAAGCGGACGAGACCCAAGCGCTGCCG
CAACGTCAGAAAAAGCAACAGACCGTTACCCTGCTGCCGGCGGCGGATCTGGACGACTTTAGCAAACAAC
TGCAACAGAGCATGAGCAGCGCGGATAGCACCCAGGCGTAACTCGAGCACCACCACCACCACCACTGAGA
TCCGGCTGCTAACAAAGCCCGAAAGGAAGCTGAGTTGGCTGCTGCCACCGCTGAGCAATAACTAGCATAA
CCCCTTGGGGCCTCTAAACGGGTCTTGAGGGGTTTTTTGCTGAAAGGAGGAACTATATCCGGATTGGCGA
ATGGG
[124 nt withheld, positions 2386-2509]
C
[91 nt withheld, positions 2511-2601]
A
[49 nt withheld, positions 2603-2651]
CCTTTGACGTTGGAGTCCACGTTCTTT
[37 nt withheld, positions 2679-2715]
ACCCTATCTCGGTCTATTCTTTTGATTTATAAGGGATTTTGCCGATTTCGGCCTATTGGTTAAAAAATGA
GCTGATTTAACAAAAATTTAACGCGAATTTTAACAAAATATTAACGCTTACAATTTAGGTGGCACTTTTC
GGGGAAATGTGCGCGGAACCCCTATTTGTTTATTTTTCTAAATACATTCAAATATGTATCCGCTCATGAA
TTAATTCTTAGAAAAACTCATCGAGCATCAAATGAAACTGCAATTTATTCATATCAGGATTATCAATACC
ATATTTTTGAAAAAGCCGTTTCTGTAATGAAGGAGAAAACTCACCGAGGCAGTTCCATAGGATGGCAAGA
TCCTGGTATCGGTCTGCGATTCCGACTCGTCCAACATCAATACAACCTATTAATTTCCCCTCGTCAAAAA
TAAGGTTATCAAGTGAGAAATCACCATGAGTGACGACTGAATCCGGTGAGAATGGCAAAAGTTTATGCAT
TTCTTTCCAGACTTGTTCAACAGGCCAGCCATTACGCTCGTCATCAAAATCACTCGCATCAACCAAACCG
TTATTCATTCGTGATTGCGCCTGAGCGAGACGAAATACGCGATCGCTGTTAAAAGGACAATTACAAACAG
GAATCGAATGCAACCGGCGCAGGAACACTGCCAGCGCATCAACAATATTTTCACCTGAATCAGGATATTC
TTCTAATACCTGGAATGCTGTTTTCCCGGGGATCGCAGTGGTGAGTAACCATGCATCATCAGGAGTACGG
ATAAAATGCTTGATGGTCGGAAGAGGCATAAATTCCGTCAGCCAGTTTAGTCTGACCATCTCATCTGTAA
CATCATTGGCAACGCTACCTTTGCCATGTTTCAGAAACAACTCTGGCGCATCGGGCTTCCCATACAATCG
ATAGATTGTCGCACCTGATTGCCCGACATTATCGCGAGCCCATTTATACCCATATAAATCAGCATCCATG
TTGGAATTTAATCGCGGCCTAGAGCAAGACGTTTCCCGTTGAATATGGCTCATAACACCCCTTGTATTAC
TGTTTATGTAAGCAGACAGTTTTATTGTTCATGACCAAAATCCCTTAACGTGAGTTTTCGTTCCACTGAG
CGTCAGACCCCGTAGAAAAGATCAAAGGATCTTCTTGATATCCTTTTTTTCTGCGCGTAATCTGCTGCTT
GCAAACAAAAAAACCACCGCTACCAGCGGTGGTTTGTTTGCCGGATCAAGAGCTACCAACTCTTTTTCCG
AAGGTAACTGGCTTCAGCAGAGCGCAGATACCAAATACTGTCCTTCTAGTGTAGCCGTAGTTAGGCCACC
ACTTCAAGAACTCTGTAGCACCGCCTACATACCTCGCTCTGCTAATCCTGTTACCAGTGGCTGCTGCCAG
TGGCGATAAGTCGTGTCTTACCGGGTTGGACTCAAGACGATAGTTACCGGATAAGGCGCAGCGGTCGGGC
TGAACGGGGGGTTCGTGCACACAGCCCAGCTTGGAGCGAACGACCTACACCGAACTGAGATACCTACAGC
GTGAGCTATGAGAAAGCGCCACGCTTCCCGAAGGGAGAAAGGCGGACAGGTATCCGGTAAGCGGCAGGGT
CGGAACAGGAGAGCGCACGAGGGAGCTTCCAGGGGGAAACGCCTGGTATCTTTATAGTCCTGTCGGGTTT
CGCCACCTCTGACTTGAGCGTCGATTTTTGTGATGCTCGTCAGGGGGGCGGAGCCTATGGAAAAACGCCA
GCAACGCGGCCTTTTTACGGTTCCTGGCCTTTTGCTGGCCTTTTGCTCACATGTTCTTTCCTGCGTTATC
CCCTGATTCTGTGGATAACCGTATTACCGCCTTTGAGTGAGCTGATACCGCTCGCCGCAGCCGAACGACC
GAGCGCAGCGAGTCAGTGAGCGAGGAAGCGGAAGAGCGCCTGATGCGGTATTTTCTCCTTACGCATCTGT
GCGGTATTTCACACCGCAATGGTGCACTCTCAGTACAATCTGCTCTGATGCCGCATAGTTAAGCCAGTAT
ACACTCCGCTATCGCTACGTGACTGGGTCATGGCTGCGCCCCGACACCCGCCAACACCCGCTGACGCGCC
CTGACGGGCTTGTCTGCTCCCGGCATCCGCTTACAGACAAGCTGTGACCGTCTCCGGGAGCTGCATGTGT
CAGAGGTTTTCACCGTCATCACCGAAACGCGCGAGGCAGCTGCGGTAAAGCTCATCAGCGTGGTCGTGAA
GCGATTCACAGATGTCTGCCTGTTCATCCGCGTCCAGCTCGTTGAGTTTCTCCAGAAGCGTTAATGTCTG
GCTTCTGATAAAGCGGGCCATGTTAAGGGCGGTTTTTTCCTGTTTGGTCACTGATGCCTCCGTGTAAGGG
GGATTTCTGTTCATGGGGGTAATGATACCGATGAAACGAGAGAGGATGCTCACGATACGGGTTACTGATG
ATGAACATGCCCGGTTACTGGAACGTTGTGAGGGTAAACAACTGGCGGTATGGATGCGGCGGGACCAGAG
AAAAATCACTCAGGGTCAATGCCAGCGCTTCGTTAATACAGATGTAGGTGTTCCACAGGGTAGCCAGCAG
CATCCTGCGATGCAGATCCGGAACATAATGGTGCAGGGCGCTGACTTCCGCGTTTCCAGACTTTACGAAA
CACGGAAACCGAAGACCATTCATGTTGTTGCTCAGGTCGCAGACGTTTTGCAGCAGCAGTCGCTTCACGT
TCGCTCGCGTATCGGTGATTCATTCTGCTAACCAGTAAGGCAACCCCGCCAGCCTAGCCGGGTCCTCAAC
GACAGGAGCACGATCATGCGCACCCGTGGGGCCGCCATGCCGGCGATAATGGCCTGCTTCTCGCCGAAAC
GTTTGGTGGCGGGACCAGTGACGAAGGCTTGAGCGAGGGCGTGCAAGATTCCGAATACCGCAAGCGACAG
GCCGATCATCGTCGCGCTCCAGCGAAAGCGGTCCTCGCCGAAAATGACCCAGAGCGCTGCCGGCACCTGT
CCTACGAGTTGCATGATAAAGAAGACAGTCATAAGTGCGGCGACGATAGTCATGCCCCGCGCCCACCGGA
AGGAGCTGACTGGGTTGAAGGCTCTCAAGGGCATCGGTCGAGATCCCGGTGCCTAATGAGTGAGCTAACT
TACATTAATTGCGTTGCGCTCACTGCCCGCTTTCCAGTCGGGAAACCTGTCGTGCCAGCTGCATTAATGA
ATCGGCCAACGCGCGGGGAGAGGCGGTTTGCGTATTGGGCGCCAGGGTGGTTTTTCTTTTCACCAGTGAG
ACGGGCAACAGCTGATTGCCCTTCACCGCCTGGCCCTGAGAGAGTTGCAGCAAGCGGTCCACGCTGGTTT
GCCCCAGCAGGCGAAAATCCTGTTTGATGGTGGTTAACGGCGGGATATAACATGAGCTGTCTTCGGTATC
GTCGTATCCCACTACCGAGATATCCGCACCAACGCGCAGCCCGGACTCGGTAATGGCGCGCATTGCGCCC
AGCGCCATCTGATCGTTGGCAACCAGCATCGCAGTGGGAACGATGCCCTCATTCAGCATTTGCATGGTTT
GTTGAAAACCGGACATGGCACTCCAGTCGCCTTCCCGTTCCGCTATCGGCTGAATTTGATTGCGAGTGAG
ATATTTATGCCAGCCAGCCAGACGCAGACGCGCCGAGACAGAACTTAATGGGCCCGCTAACAGCGCGATT
TGCTGGTGACCCAATGCGACCAGATGCTCCACGCCCAGTCGCGTACCGTCTTCATGGGAGAAAATAATAC
TGTTGATGGGTGTCTGGTCAGAGACATCAAGAAATAACGCCGGAACATTAGTGCAGGCAGCTTCCACAGC
AATGGCATCCTGGTCATCCAGCGGATAGTTAATGATCAGCCCACTGACGCGTTGCGCGAGAAGATTGTGC
ACCGCCGCTTTACAGGCTTCGACGCCGCTTCGTTCTACCATCGACACCACCACGCTGGCACCCAGTTGAT
CGGCGCGAGATTTAATCGCCGCGACAATTTGCGACGGCGCGTGCAGGGCCAGACTGGAGGTGGCAACGCC
AATCAGCAACGACTGTTTGCCCGCCAGTTGTTGTGCCACGCGGTTGGGAATGTAATTCAGCTCCGCCATC
GCCGCTTCCACTTTTTCCCGCGTTTTCGCAGAAACGTGGCTGGCCTGGTTCACCACGCGGGAAACGGTCT
GATAAGAGACACCGGCATACTCTGCGACATCGTATAACGTTACTGGTTTCACATTCACCACCCTGAATTG
ACTCTCTTCCGGGCGCTATCATGCCATACCGCGAAAGGTTTTGCGCCATTCGATGGTGTCCGGGATCTCG
ACGCTCTCCCTTATGCGACTCCTGCATTAGGAAGCAGCCCAGTAGTAGGTTGAGGCCGTTGAGCACCGCC
GCCGCAAGGAATGGTGCATGCAAGGAGATGGCGCCCAACAGTCCCCCGGCCACGGGGCCTGCCACCATAC
CCACGCCGAAACAAGCGCTCATGAGCCCGAAGTGGCGAGCCCGATCTTCCCCATCGGTGATGTCGGCGAT
ATAGGCGCCAGCAACCGCACCTGTGGCGCCGGTGATGCCGGCCACGATGCGTCCGGCGTAGAGGATCGAG
ATCTCGATCCCGCGAAAT
