>Addgene plasmid #157871 | SARS-CoV-2_N_deltaCTD | depositor partial sequence | sequence record 305100 | insert
CATATGAGCGACAATGGTCCGCAGAATCAACGTAATGCGCCGCGTATCACCTTTGGTGGTCCGAGCGACA
GCACCGGCAGCAATCAGAATGGCGAACGTAGCGGTGCGCGTAGCAAACAGCGTCGTCCGCAGGGTCTGCC
GAACAACACCGCGAGCTGGTTTACCGCGCTGACCCAACACGGCAAAGAAGACCTGAAATTCCCGCGTGGT
CAAGGCGTTCCGATCAACACCAACAGCAGCCCGGATGACCAGATTGGCTATTACCGTCGTGCGACCCGTC
GTATTCGTGGCGGTGATGGCAAGATGAAAGACCTGAGCCCGCGTTGGTATTTCTACTATCTGGGTACCGG
CCCGGAGGCGGGTCTGCCGTATGGTGCGAACAAGGACGGTATCATTTGGGTGGCGACCGAAGGCGCGCTG
AACACCCCGAAGGACCACATCGGTACCCGTAACCCGGCGAACAACGCGGCGATCGTTCTGCAGCTGCCGC
AAGGTACCACCCTGCCGAAAGGTTTCTATGCGGAGGGTAGCCGTGGCGGTAGCCAAGCGAGCAGCCGTAG
CAGCAGCCGTAGCCGTAACAGCAGCCGTAACAGCACCCCGGGCAGCAGCCGTGGTACCAGCCCGGCGCGT
ATGGCGGGCAACGGTGGTGACGCGGCGCTGGCGCTGCTGCTGCTGGATCGTCTGAACCAACTGGAGAGCA
AGATGAGCGGCAAGGGTCAACAGCAACAAGGTCAAACCGTTACCGAGCCGAAGAAAGACAAGAAGAAGAA
AGCGGACGAGACCCAAGCGCTGCCGCAACGTCAGAAAAAGCAACAGACCGTTACCCTGCTGCCGGCGGCG
GATCTGGACGACTTTAGCAAACAACTGCAACAGAGCATGAGCAGCGCGGATAGCACCCAGGCGTAACTCG
AG
